Addgene plasmid #124192: KA1866_pGL4-UBCmin-luc2/Pou5f1_CR3
Purpose: Luciferase reporter driven by the Pou5f1 enhancer
Depositing lab: Hans Schöler. Depositing organization: Max Planck Institute for Molecular Biomedicine. Publication: Esrrb Unlocks Silenced Enhancers for Reprogramming to Naive Pluripotency. Adachi K, Kopp W, Wu G, Heising S, Greber B, Stehling M, Arauzo-Bravo MJ, Boerno ST, Timmermann B, Vingron M, Scholer HR. Cell Stem Cell. 2018 Aug 2;23(2):266-275.e6. doi: 10.1016/j.stem.2018.05.020. Epub 2018 Jun 14. PubMed 29910149.
Backbone
  Vector backbone: pGL4-UBCmin-luc2
  Vector type: Luciferase
Growth in bacteria
  Bacterial resistance: Ampicillin, 100 μg/mL
  Growth temperature: 37°C
  Growth strain: DH5alpha
  Copy number: High Copy
Gene/Insert
  Gene/Insert name: Pou5f1 enhancer
  Species: M. musculus (mouse)
  Promoter: UBCmin
  Cloning method: Restriction Enzyme; 5′ cloning site Unknown (unknown if destroyed)
Terms and licenses: Academic/Nonprofit Terms; Industry Terms: Not Available to Industry
How to cite: KA1866_pGL4-UBCmin-luc2/Pou5f1_CR3 was a gift from Hans Schöler (Addgene plasmid # 124192 ; http://n2t.net/addgene:124192 ; RRID:Addgene_124192)
