[The description below was written by a language model from this plasmid's Addgene catalogue record and pLannotate feature annotations shown in this document.]
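Description:
KA1866_pGL4-UBCmin-luc2/Pou5f1_CR3 is a firefly luciferase reporter plasmid built on a pGL4-derived backbone (pGL4-UBCmin-luc2) and intended to measure the activity of a mouse Pou5f1 (Oct4) enhancer element. It is a small plasmid of about 4.7 kb that is maintained in E. coli at high copy from a ColE1/pUC-type origin and selected with ampicillin through the β-lactamase (AmpR) gene and its bla promoter. No mammalian selection marker is annotated, which is consistent with use in transient transfection assays.

The reporter unit consists of a short fragment of the human ubiquitin C promoter serving as a minimal promoter (UBCmin), followed by the synthetic luc2 firefly luciferase coding sequence and an SV40 late polyadenylation signal. The small large T antigen fragment annotated next to it is simply part of that SV40 terminator region. Upstream of the promoter lie a synthetic poly(A) signal and the RNA polymerase II transcriptional pause site from the human α2 globin gene. These are standard pGL4 elements that block read-through transcription from the backbone, keeping background luciferase signal low. A minimal promoter gives little expression by itself, so luciferase output depends on the enhancer activity of the cloned Pou5f1 fragment.

The automated annotation does not mark the enhancer insert, and the record gives neither its cloning sites nor its exact position. The "CR3" in the name presumably denotes a particular conserved region of the Pou5f1 regulatory sequence, but the record does not define it. The short TcR fragment called between the terminator and the origin appears to be a partial match rather than a functional marker. The associated work concerns enhancer activation during reprogramming to naive pluripotency.
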