Features (pLannotate 1.2.2; 10 found; start..end, strand, type, name):
     29..77      +  polyA_signal   poly(A) signal: synthetic polyadenylation signal
     91..182     +  misc_feature   pause site: RNA polymerase II transcriptional pause signal from the human α2 globin gene
    223..298     +  promoter       UbC promoter (fragment): human ubiquitin C promoter
    370..2022    +  CDS            luciferase: firefly luciferase synthetic luc2 version of the luciferase gene
   2066..2187    -  polyA_signal   SV40 poly(A) signal: SV40 polyadenylation signal
   2210..2278    -  CDS            large T antigen (fragment): large T antigen from SV40 (simian virus 40)
   2654..2786    +  CDS            TcR (fragment): tetracycline efflux protein; tet; confers resistance to tetracycline
   2966..3554    -  rep_origin     ori: high-copy-number ColE1/pMB1/pBR322/pUC origin of replication
   3754..4614    -  CDS            AmpR: β-lactamase confers resistance to ampicillin, carbenicillin, and related antibiotics
   4615..4656    -  promoter       AmpR promoter (fragment): bla
>Addgene plasmid #124192 | KA1866_pGL4-UBCmin-luc2/Pou5f1_CR3 | addgene full sequence | sequence record 239527 | Addgene NGS Result
AAGGTACGGGAGGTATTGGACAGGCCGCAATAAAATATCTTTATTTTCATTACATCTGTGTGTTGGTTTT
TTGTGTGAATCGATAGTACTAACATACGCTCTCCATCAAAACAAAACGAAACAAAACAAACTAGCAAAAT
AGGCTGTCCCCAGTGCAAGTGCAGGTGCCAGAACATTTCTCTGGCCTAACTGGCCGGTACCTGAGCTCGC
TAGCCTCGAGGATGGGGCGGTGAACGCCGATGATTATATAAGGACGCGCCGGGTGTGGCACAGCTAGTTC
CGTCGCAGCCGGGATTTGAATTCCTCGACTCTAGAGGATCTGGCCTCGGCGGCCAAGCTTGGCAATCCGG
TACTGTTGGTAAAGCCACCATGGAAGATGCCAAAAACATTAAGAAGGGCCCAGCGCCATTCTACCCACTC
GAAGACGGGACCGCCGGCGAGCAGCTGCACAAAGCCATGAAGCGCTACGCCCTGGTGCCCGGCACCATCG
CCTTTACCGACGCACATATCGAGGTGGACATTACCTACGCCGAGTACTTCGAGATGAGCGTTCGGCTGGC
AGAAGCTATGAAGCGCTATGGGCTGAATACAAACCATCGGATCGTGGTGTGCAGCGAGAATAGCTTGCAG
TTCTTCATGCCCGTGTTGGGTGCCCTGTTCATCGGTGTGGCTGTGGCCCCAGCTAACGACATCTACAACG
AGCGCGAGCTGCTGAACAGCATGGGCATCAGCCAGCCCACCGTCGTATTCGTGAGCAAGAAAGGGCTGCA
AAAGATCCTCAACGTGCAAAAGAAGCTACCGATCATACAAAAGATCATCATCATGGATAGCAAGACCGAC
TACCAGGGCTTCCAAAGCATGTACACCTTCGTGACTTCCCATTTGCCACCCGGCTTCAACGAGTACGACT
TCGTGCCCGAGAGCTTCGACCGGGACAAAACCATCGCCCTGATCATGAACAGTAGTGGCAGTACCGGATT
GCCCAAGGGCGTAGCCCTACCGCACCGCACCGCTTGTGTCCGATTCAGTCATGCCCGCGACCCCATCTTC
GGCAACCAGATCATCCCCGACACCGCTATCCTCAGCGTGGTGCCATTTCACCACGGCTTCGGCATGTTCA
CCACGCTGGGCTACTTGATCTGCGGCTTTCGGGTCGTGCTCATGTACCGCTTCGAGGAGGAGCTATTCTT
GCGCAGCTTGCAAGACTATAAGATTCAATCTGCCCTGCTGGTGCCCACACTATTTAGCTTCTTCGCTAAG
AGCACTCTCATCGACAAGTACGACCTAAGCAACTTGCACGAGATCGCCAGCGGCGGGGCGCCGCTCAGCA
AGGAGGTAGGTGAGGCCGTGGCCAAACGCTTCCACCTACCAGGCATCCGCCAGGGCTACGGCCTGACAGA
AACAACCAGCGCCATTCTGATCACCCCCGAAGGGGACGACAAGCCTGGCGCAGTAGGCAAGGTGGTGCCC
TTCTTCGAGGCTAAGGTGGTGGACTTGGACACCGGTAAGACACTGGGTGTGAACCAGCGCGGCGAGCTGT
GCGTCCGTGGCCCCATGATCATGAGCGGCTACGTTAACAACCCCGAGGCTACAAACGCTCTCATCGACAA
GGACGGCTGGCTGCACAGCGGCGACATCGCCTACTGGGACGAGGACGAGCACTTCTTCATCGTGGACCGG
CTGAAGAGCCTGATCAAATACAAGGGCTACCAGGTAGCCCCAGCCGAACTGGAGAGCATCCTGCTGCAAC
ACCCCAACATCTTCGACGCCGGGGTCGCCGGCCTGCCCGACGACGATGCCGGCGAGCTGCCCGCCGCAGT
CGTCGTGCTGGAACACGGTAAAACCATGACCGAGAAGGAGATCGTGGACTATGTGGCCAGCCAGGTTACA
ACCGCCAAGAAGCTGCGCGGTGGTGTTGTGTTCGTGGACGAGGTGCCTAAAGGACTGACCGGCAAGTTGG
ACGCCCGCAAGATCCGCGAGATTCTCATTAAGGCCAAGAAGGGCGGCAAGATCGCCGTGTAATAATTCTA
GAGTCGGGGCGGCCGGCCGCTTCGAGCAGACATGATAAGATACATTGATGAGTTTGGACAAACCACAACT
AGAATGCAGTGAAAAAAATGCTTTATTTGTGAAATTTGTGATGCTATTGCTTTATTTGTAACCATTATAA
GCTGCAATAAACAAGTTAACAACAACAATTGCATTCATTTTATGTTTCAGGTTCAGGGGGAGGTGTGGGA
GGTTTTTTAAAGCAAGTAAAACCTCTACAAATGTGGTAAAATCGATAAGGATCTGACCCTAGCCAACAGC
TCAGGCGGGCTGGGCCCAGGCTCAGAACTCTGTCCTGGCTATGTACACTGTGGGGTGCTCTGGGCTTTTT
GAGGCTGTGTGATTCACCCTGGGGCCTTCGTTCAGAGCATGGTGTAGGAGCAGACAGACAAACACCATCC
CTTGCAGACAGGCACTCTGAGGGCTATTCTCTTGCAAAGATAACTAAGCACCAGGCCAGTAATGGGATCC
TCAGACTGGGCCCAGAAAACCACTCTAGGGAAGTTCAGGGTAGGCTCTCTGCACCCCCTCCTCCTAATCC
CGTCTCCTTAGTGTCTTTCCGCCAGCACAGGAATGGGGGAGGGGTGGGTGACGAGGATGAACACGTCGAC
CGATGCCCTTGAGAGCCTTCAACCCAGTCAGCTCCTTCCGGTGGGCGCGGGGCATGACTATCGTCGCCGC
ACTTATGACTGTCTTCTTTATCATGCAACTCGTAGGACAGGTGCCGGCAGCGCTCTTCCGCTTCCTCGCT
CACTGACTCGCTGCGCTCGGTCGTTCGGCTGCGGCGAGCGGTATCAGCTCACTCAAAGGCGGTAATACGG
TTATCCACAGAATCAGGGGATAACGCAGGAAAGAACATGTGAGCAAAAGGCCAGCAAAAGGCCAGGAACC
GTAAAAAGGCCGCGTTGCTGGCGTTTTTCCATAGGCTCCGCCCCCCTGACGAGCATCACAAAAATCGACG
CTCAAGTCAGAGGTGGCGAAACCCGACAGGACTATAAAGATACCAGGCGTTTCCCCCTGGAAGCTCCCTC
GTGCGCTCTCCTGTTCCGACCCTGCCGCTTACCGGATACCTGTCCGCCTTTCTCCCTTCGGGAAGCGTGG
CGCTTTCTCATAGCTCACGCTGTAGGTATCTCAGTTCGGTGTAGGTCGTTCGCTCCAAGCTGGGCTGTGT
GCACGAACCCCCCGTTCAGCCCGACCGCTGCGCCTTATCCGGTAACTATCGTCTTGAGTCCAACCCGGTA
AGACACGACTTATCGCCACTGGCAGCAGCCACTGGTAACAGGATTAGCAGAGCGAGGTATGTAGGCGGTG
CTACAGAGTTCTTGAAGTGGTGGCCTAACTACGGCTACACTAGAAGAACAGTATTTGGTATCTGCGCTCT
GCTGAAGCCAGTTACCTTCGGAAAAAGAGTTGGTAGCTCTTGATCCGGCAAACAAACCACCGCTGGTAGC
GGTGGTTTTTTTGTTTGCAAGCAGCAGATTACGCGCAGAAAAAAAGGATCTCAAGAAGATCCTTTGATCT
TTTCTACGGGGTCTGACGCTCAGTGGAACGAAAACTCACGTTAAGGGATTTTGGTCATGAGATTATCAAA
AAGGATCTTCACCTAGATCCTTTTAAATTAAAAATGAAGTTTTAAATCAATCTAAAGTATATATGAGTAA
ACTTGGTCTGACAGCGGCCGCAAATGCTAAACCACTGCAGTGGTTACCAGTGCTTGATCAGTGAGGCACC
GATCTCAGCGATCTGCCTATTTCGTTCGTCCATAGTGGCCTGACTCCCCGTCGTGTAGATCACTACGATT
CGTGAGGGCTTACCATCAGGCCCCAGCGCAGCAATGATGCCGCGAGAGCCGCGTTCACCGGCCCCCGATT
TGTCAGCAATGAACCAGCCAGCAGGGAGGGCCGAGCGAAGAAGTGGTCCTGCTACTTTGTCCGCCTCCAT
CCAGTCTATGAGCTGCTGTCGTGATGCTAGAGTAAGAAGTTCGCCAGTGAGTAGTTTCCGAAGAGTTGTG
GCCATTGCTACTGGCATCGTGGTATCACGCTCGTCGTTCGGTATGGCTTCGTTCAACTCTGGTTCCCAGC
GGTCAAGCCGGGTCACATGATCACCCATATTATGAAGAAATGCAGTCAGCTCCTTAGGGCCTCCGATCGT
TGTCAGAAGTAAGTTGGCCGCGGTGTTGTCGCTCATGGTAATGGCAGCACTACACAATTCTCTTACCGTC
ATGCCATCCGTAAGATGCTTTTCCGTGACCGGCGAGTACTCAACCAAGTCGTTTTGTGAGTAGTGTATAC
GGCGACCAAGCTGCTCTTGCCCGGCGTCTATACGGGACAACACCGCGCCACATAGCAGTACTTTGAAAGT
GCTCATCATCGGGAATCGTTCTTCGGGGCGGAAAGACTCAAGGATCTTGCCGCTATTGAGATCCAGTTCG
ATATAGCCCACTCTTGCACCCAGTTGATCTTCAGCATCTTTTACTTTCACCAGCGTTTCGGGGTGTGCAA
AAACAGGCAAGCAAAATGCCGCAAAGAAGGGAATGAGTGCGACACGAAAATGTTGGATGCTCATACTCGT
CCTTTTTCAATATTATTGAAGCATTTATCAGGGTTACTAGTACGTCTCTCAAGGATAAGTAAGTAATATT
